>Addgene plasmid #184886 | pECNUS3 | addgene full sequence | sequence record 437894 | Addgene NGS Result
TGCCGAATTCGGATCCGGAGTTCTAGAATGTCGCGGAACAAATTTTAAAACTAAATCCTAAATTTTTCTA
ATTTTGTTGCCAATAGTGGATATGTGGGCCGTATAGAAGGAATCTATTGAAGGCCCAAACCCATACTGAC
GAGCCCAAAGGTTCGTTTTGCGTTTTATGTTTCGGTTCGATGCCAACGCCACATTCTGAGCTAGGCAAAA
AACAAACGTGTCTTTGAATAGACTCCTCTCGTTAACACATGCAGCGGCTGCATGGTGACGCCATTAACAC
GTGGCCTACAATTGCATGATGTCTCCATTGACACGTGACTTCTCGTCTCCTTTCTTAATATATCTAACAA
ACACTCCTACCTCTTCCAAAATATATACACATCTTTTTGATCAATCTCTCATTCAAAATCTCATTCTCTC
TAGTAAACAAGAACAAAAAAATGGCGGATACAGCTAGAGGAACCCATCACGATATCATCGGCAGAGATCA
GTACCCGATGATGGGCCGAGATCGTGACCAGTACCAGATGTCCGGACGAGGATCTGACTACTCCAAGTCT
AGGCAGATTGCTAAAGCTGCAACTGCTGTCACAGCTGGTGGTTCCCTCCTTGTTCTCTCCAGCCTTACCC
TTGTTGGAACTGTCATAGCTTTGACTGTTGCAACACCTCTGCTCGTTATCTTCAGCCCAATCCTTGTCCC
GGCTCTCATCACAGTTGCACTCCTCATCACCGGTTTTCTTTCCTCTGGAGGGTTTGGCATTGCCGCTATA
ACCGTTTTCTCTTGGATTTACAAGTAAGCACACATTTATCATCTTACTTCATAATTTTGTGCAATATGTG
CATGCATGTGTTGAGCCAGTAGCTTTGGATCAATTTTTTTGGTCGAATAACAAATGTAACAATAAGAAAT
TGCAAATTCTAGGGAACATTTGGTTAACTAAATACGAAATTTGACCTAGCTAGCTTGAATGTGTCTGTGT
ATATCATCTATATAGGTAAAATGCTTGGTATGATACCTATTGATTGTGAATAGGTACGCAACGGGAGAGC
ACCCACAGGGATCAGACAAGTTGGACAGTGCAAGGATGAAGTTGGGAAGCAAAGCTCAGGATCTGAAAGA
CAGAGCTCAGTACTACGGACAGCAACATACTGGTGGGGAACATGACCGTGACCGTACTCGTGGTGGCCAG
CACACTACTATGAGCGAGCTGATTAAGGAGAACATGCACATGAAGCTGTACATGGAGGGCACCGTGAACA
ACCACCACTTCAAGTGCACATCCGAGGGCGAAGGCAAGCCCTACGAGGGCACCCAGACCATGAGAATCAA
GGTGGTCGAGGGCGGCCCTCTCCCCTTCGCCTTCGACATCCTGGCTACCAGCTTCATGTACGGCAGCAGA
ACCTTCATCAACCACACCCAGGGCATCCCCGACTTCTTTAAGCAGTCCTTCCCTGAGGGCTTCACATGGG
AGAGAGTCACCACATACGAAGATGGGGGCGTGCTGACCGCTACCCAGGACACCAGCCTCCAGGACGGCTG
CCTCATCTACAACGTCAAGATCAGAGGGGTGAACTTCCCATCCAACGGCCCTGTGATGCAGAAGAAAACA
CTCGGCTGGGAGGCCAACACCGAGATGCTGTACCCCGCTGACGGCGGCCTGGAAGGCAGAAGCGACATGG
CCCTGAAGCTCGTGGGCGGGGGCCACCTGATCTGCAACTTCAAGACCACATACAGATCCAAGAAACCCGC
TAAGAACCTCAAGATGCCCGGCGTCTACTATGTGGACCACAGACTGGAAAGAATCAAGGAGGCCGACAAA
GAAACCTACGTCGAGCAGCACGAGGTGGCTGTGGCCAGATACTGCGACCTCCCTAGCAAACTGGGGCACA
AGTGAGCTTACCCCACTGATGTCATCGTCATAGTCCAATAACTCCAATGTCGGGGAGTTAGTTTATGAGG
AATAAAGTGTTTAGAATTTGATCAGGGGGAGATAATAAAAGCCGAGTTTGAATCTTTTTGTTATAAGTAA
TGTTTATGTGTGTTTCTATATGTTGTCAAATGGTACCATGTTTTTTTTCCTCTCTTTTTGTAACTTGCAA
GTGTTGTGTTGTACTTTATTTGGCTTCTTTGTAAGTTGGTAACGGTGGTCTATATATGGAAAAGGTCTTG
TTTTGTTAAACTTATGTTAGTTAACTGGATTCGTCTTTAACCACAAAAAGTTTTCAATAAGCTACAAATT
TAGACACGCAAGCCGATGCAGTCATTAGTACATATATTTATTGCAAGTGATTACATGGCAACCCAAACTT
CAAAAACAGTAGGTTGCTCCATTTAGTCGCTGCAAGAATTCAAGCTTGGAGGAACCGCAACGTTGAAGGA
GCCACTCAGCCGCGGGTTTCTGGAGTTTAATGAGCTAAGCACATACGTCAGAAACCATTATTGCGCGTTC
AAAAGTCGCCTAAGGTCACTATCAGCTAGCAAATATTTCTTGTCAAAATGCTCCACTGACGTTCCATAAA
TTCCCCTCGGTATCCAATTAGAGTCTCATATTCACTCTCAATCCAAATAATCTGCACCGGATCTGGATCG
TTTCGCATGTCTCCTGAAAGAAGGCCTGCTGATATTAGAAGGGCTACTGAGGCTGATATGCCTGCTGTGT
GCACTATTGTGAATCATTACATTGAGACTTCTACTGTGAATTTCAGGACTGAGCCTCAAGAACCACAAGA
GTGGACTGATGATCTTGTGAGGCTTAGAGAGAGGTATCCTTGGCTTGTTGCTGAAGTGGATGGTGAAGTG
GCTGGACATTGAGACTTCTACTGTGAATTTCAGGACTGAGCCTCAAGAACCACAAGAGTGGACTGATGAT
CTTGTGAGGCTTAGAGAGAGGTATCCTTGGCTTGTTGCTGAAGTGGATGGTGAAGTGGCTGGTATTGCTT
ATGCTGGTCCTTGGAAGGCTAGGAATGCTTACGATTGGACTGCTGAGTCTACTGTTTACGTGTCTCCTAG
GCATCAAAGAACTGGTCTTGGATCTACTCTTTACACTCATCTTTTGAAGTCTTTGGAGGCTCAGGGTTTC
AAGTCTGTGGTTGCTGTGATTGGACTTCCTAATGATCCTTCTGTGAGGATGCATGAGGCTCTTGGTTATG
CTCCTAGGGGAATGCTTAGAGCTGCTGGTTTCAAACATGGAAATTGGCATGATGTGGGATTCTGGCAGCT
TGATTTCTCTCTTCCTGTTCCTCCTAGACCTGTTCTTCCTGTGACTGAGATTTGAGCGGGACTCTGGATC
TAGAGTCAAGCAGATCGTTCAAACATTTGGCAATAAAGTTTCTTAAGATTGAATCCTGTTGCCGGTCTTG
CGATGATTATCATATAATTTCTGTTGAATTACGTTAAGCATGTAATAATTAACATGTAATGCATGACGTT
ATTTATGAGATGGGTTTTTATGATTAGAGTCCCGCAATTATACATTTAATACGCGATAGAAAACAAAATA
TAGCGCGCAAACTAGGATAAATTATCGCGCGCGGTGTCATCTATGTTACTAGATCCGCTACTAGAATTCG
AGCTCAGCGTTGTCAATCAATTGGCAAGTCATAAAATGCATTAAAAAATATTTTCATACTCAACTACAAA
TCCATGAGTATAACTATAATTATAAAGCAATGATTAGAATCTGACAAGGATTCTGGAAAATTACATAAAG
GAAAGTTCATAAATGTCTAAAACACAAGAGGACATACTTGTATTCAGTAACATTTGCAGCTTTTCTAGGT
CTGAAAATATATTTGTTGCCTAGTGAATAAGCATAATGGTACAACTACAAGTGTTTTACTCCTCATATTA
ACTTCGGTCATTAGAGGCCACGATTTGACACATTTTTACTCAAAACAAAATGTTTGCATATCTCTTATAA
TTTCAAATTCAACACACAACAAATAAGAGAAAAAACAAATAATATTAATTTGAGAATGAACAAAAGGACC
ATATCATTCATTAACTCTTCTCCATCCATTTCCATTTCACAGTTCGATAGCGAAAACCGAATAAAAAACA
CAGTAAATTACAAGCACAACAAATGGTACAAGAAAAACAGTTTTCCCAATGCCATAATACTCAAACTCAG
TAGGATTCTGGTGTGTGCGCAATGAAACTGATGCATTGAACTTGACGAACGTTGTCGAAACCGATGATAC
GAACGAAAGCAAGCAGCGTTAGCCACCTCCAACCTTCCTCTTCTTCTTAGGATCAGCCCTTGAATCACCA
CCGAGCTGTGAGAGATCGATCCTAGTCTCGTAGAGTCCAGTGATAGACTGATGGATGAGGGTAGCATCGA
GCACTTCTTTGGTAGACCTGTACACCTTCCTATCGATGGTTGTATCGAAGTACTTGAAAGCCCTAGGAGC
ACCGAGGTTGGTAAGGGTGAAGAGATGGATGATGTTCTCTGCCTGTTCCCTGATAGGCTTATCTCTGTGC
TTGTTGTAAGCAGACAACACCTTATCGAGGTTTGCATCAGCGAGGATCACCCTTTTAGAGAACTCAGAGA
TCTGCTCGATGATCTCATCCAAGTAGTGCTTGTGCTGCTCAACGAAAAGTTGCTTCTGCTCGTTATCTTC
TGGAGATCCCTTCAACTTCTCGTAGTGAGAAGCGAGGTAAAGAAAGTTAACGTACTTAGATGGGAGAGCA
AGCTCGTTTCCCTTTTGAAGGAACCTAGCAGAAGCGAGCATCCTCTTTCTACCGTTCTCGAGTTCGAAGA
GTGAGTACTTTGGGAGCTTGATGATGAGATCCTTCTTAACCTCTTTGTATCCCTTAGCCTCGAGGAAATC
GATTGGGTTCTTCTCGAAAGATGACCTTTCCATGATAGTGATTCCGAGAAGTTCCTTAACAGACTTGAGC
TTCTTACTCTTTCCCTTCTCAACCTTAGCCACAACGAGAACAGAGTAAGCCACGGTAGGAGACACGAAAC
CACCGTATTTCTTAGGGTCCCAATCCTTCTTCCTAGCAATGAGCTTATCAGAGTTCCTCTTAGGCCTGAT
AGACTCTTTAGAGAATCCACCGGTCTGCACCTCGGTTTTCTTAACGATGTTCACCTGTGGCATAGAGAGC
ACCTTTCTAACGGTAGCGAAATCCCTTCCCTTATCCCACACGATCTCACCTGTTTCACCGTTTGTCTCGA
TGAGTGGCCTCTTTCTGATCTCACCGTTAGCGAGGGTAATCTCGGTCTTGAAGAAATTCATGATGTTAGA
GTAGAAGAAATACTTAGCGGTAGCCTTTCCGATCTCTTGCTCAGACTTAGCGATCATCTTCCTCACATCG
TACACCTTGTAATCACCGTACACGAACTCTGACTCGAGCTTAGGATACTTCTTGATGAGAGCGGTTCCAA
CAACAGCGTTAAGGTAAGCATCGTGAGCGTGGTGGTAGTTGTTGATTTCCCTCACCTTGTAGAATTGGAA
ATCCTTTCTGAAATCAGACACGAGCTTTGACTTGAGGGTGATAACCTTCACTTCCCTGATCAACTTATCG
TTCTCATCGTACTTGGTGTTCATCCTAGAATCGAGGATCTGTGCAACGTGCTTAGTGATCTGCCTGGTTT
CCACAAGCTGCCTCTTGATGAATCCTGCCTTATCCAATTCAGAGAGTCCTCCCCTCTCAGCCTTAGTCAA
GTTATCGAACTTTCTCTGAGTGATGAGCTTAGCGTTGAGGAGCTGCCTCCAATAGTTCTTCATTTTCTTC
ACAACCTCTTCACTTGGCACGTTATCACTCTTACCCCTGTTCTTATCAGACCTGGTGAGCACCTTGTTAT
CGATAGAATCATCCTTCAAGAATGACTGTGGCACGATATGATCAACATCGTAATCAGAGAGCCTGTTGAT
ATCCAACTCTTGATCCACATACATATCCCTTCCGTTCTGGAGGTAGTAGAGGTAGAGCTTCTCATTCTGG
AGCTGAGTGTTCTCAACAGGGTGCTCTTTGAGGATCTGAGATCCAAGCTCTTTGATACCTTCCTCGATCC
TCTTCATCCTTTCCCTAGAGTTCTTCTGTCCCTTCTGAGTGGTCTGGTTCTCTCTAGCCATTTCGATCAC
GATGTTCTCAGGCTTATGCCTTCCCATCACCTTCACCAACTCATCCACAACCTTCACAGTCTGGAGGATT
CCCTTCTTGATTGCAGGAGATCCAGCGAGGTTAGCGATATGCTCATGGAGACTATCACCCTGTCCTGAAA
CCTGAGCCTTCTGGATATCCTCTTTAAAGGTGAGAGAATCATCGTGGATGAGCTGCATGAAGTTTCTGTT
AGCGAATCCATCAGACTTGAGGAAATCAAGGATTGTCTTTCCAGACTGCTTATCCCTGATTCCGTTAATG
AGCTTTCTTGAGAGCCTTCCCCAACCAGTGTATCTTCTTCTCTTCAACTGCTTCATCACCTTATCATCGA
AGAGATGAGCGTAGGTCTTGAGCCTTTCTTCAATCATCTCTCTATCTTCAAAGAGGGTGAGGGTAAGAAC
GATATCCTCCAAGATATCCTCGTTTTCCTCGTTATCCAAGAAATCCTTATCCTTAATGATCTTGAGGAGA
TCGTGGTAGGTTCCGAGAGATGCGTTGAACCTATCCTCAACACCAGAAATCTCAACTGAATCGAAGCACT
CGATTTTCTTGAAGTAATCCTCTTTGAGCTGCTTCACGGTCACCTTTCTGTTGGTCTTGAACAAGAGATC
AACGATAGCCTTCTTTTGCTCACCTGACAAAAAAGCAGGCTTCCTCATTCCCTCGGTCACGTACTTAACC
TTGGTCAACTCGTTGTACACGGTGAAGTACTCGTAGAGCAAAGAGTGCTTAGGGAGCACCTTCTCGTTTG
GAAGGTTCTTATCGAAGTTGGTCATCCTCTCGATGAAAGACTGAGCACTAGCACCCTTATCCACCACCTC
TTCGAAGTTCCAAGGGGTGATGGTTTCCTCAGACTTTCTGGTCATCCAAGCGAATCTTGAGTTTCCTCTA
GCGAGAGGTCCCACGTAGTAAGGGATTCTGAAGGTGAGAATCTTCTCAATCTTTTCCCTGTTATCCTTGA
GGAATGGGTAGAAATCCTCTTGCCTTCTAAGGATAGCGTGCAACTCTCCGAGGTGGATCTGATGAGGGAT
AGATCCGTTATCGAAGGTCCTCTGCTTTCTGAGAAGATCCTCTCTATTGAGCTTCACGAGGAGTTCCTCG
GTTCCATCCATCTTCTCGAGGATAGGCTTGATGAACTTGTAGAACTCTTCTTGAGATGCACCACCATCGA
TGTAACCAGCGTATCCGTTCTTAGACTGATCGAAGAAAATCTCTTTGTACTTCTCTGGGAGCTGCTGTCT
AACAAGAGCCTTGAGAAGTGTGAGATCCTGGTGGTGCTCATCGTATCTCTTGATCATAGAAGCTGAGAGT
GGAGCCTTGGTGATCTCGGTGTTCACTCTGAGGATATCACTGAGGAGGATAGCATCAGAGAGGTTCTTAG
CAGCGAGGAACAAATCAGCGTACTGATCTCCGATCTGAGCGAGGAGGTTATCGAGATCATCATCGTAGGT
ATCCTTTGAGAGCTGGAGCTTTGCATCCTCAGCGAGATCGAAGTTAGACTTGAAGTTAGGGGTGAGTCCG
AGAGAGAGAGCGATCAAGTTTCCGAAAAGTCCGTTCTTCTTCTCACCAGGGAGCTGAGCAATGAGGTTCT
CAAGCCTTCTTGACTTAGAGAGCCTAGCAGAGAGGATAGCCTTAGCATCCACACCTGAAGCGTTGATAGG
GTTCTCTTCGAAAAGCTGGTTGTAGGTCTGCACGAGCTGGATGAACAACTTATCCACATCAGAGTTATCA
GGGTTGAGATCACCCTCGATGAGGAAGTGTCCTCTGAACTTGATCATGTGAGCGAGAGCGAGGTAGATGA
GCCTGAGATCAGCCTTATCAGTAGAATCAACGAGCTTCTTTCTGAGGTGGTAGATAGTAGGGTACTTCTC
GTGGTATGCCACCTCATCAACGATGTTTCCGAAGATAGGGTGCCTCTCGTGCTTCTTATCTTCTTCCACG
AGGAATGACTCTTCGAGCCTGTGGAAGAATGAATCATCCACTTTAGCCATCTCGTTAGAGAAGATCTCTT
GGAGGTAGCAGATCCTGTTCTTTCTTCTGGTGTACCTTCTTCTAGCGGTTCTCTTGAGTCTGGTAGCCTC
AGCAGTTTCACCAGAATCGAAGAGGAGAGCACCGATAAGGTTTTTCTTGATAGAGTGCCTATCGGTGTTT
CCGAGAACCTTGAACTTCTTAGATGGCACCTTGTACTCATCGGTGATCACAGCCCATCCCACAGAGTTAG
TTCCGATGGCGAGTCCGATAGAGTACTTCTTATCCATTCTGCCGCCAGAGCTGCCACCCGACGATTCTGG
CGTCGCGCTCTCCGAGGTTCCCGGTGTCTCCGAACCAGAGGATCCCCCTGACGAGCCTCCAGAATCCGTG
GAGGACTGGGCCTTCTTCTGAGCATTGAACACCTGCCTCGGCATGCGAAAAAAGTAGCAAAGCAGAGCGG
CACACTCGTCCGCAAGAATGCCTTCTGTTATCTCAACTCTGTGATTCATCCCGGGGTAATGAAGCACGTC
CATCAGAGATCCTGCCGCCCCGGTTTTGGCGTTGCGAACTCCAAAAACCACGCGTCCGATCCGGCTATGA
ATCATAGCACCAGCACACATAACGCAAGGCTCGAACGTGACATAGAGTGTTGCGTCAATAAGCCTATAGT
TCTGCATAACCAGCCCTCCCTGCCTCAAAGCCATAATCTCTGCGTGCGCCGTAGGGTCGTGCAATCCGAT
TGCCCTATTCCAGCCTTCGCCAATCACCCTATTGTTCAACACCAGGACTGCGCCAACAGGAACCTCGCGT
TCGTCTCTGGCCCGCTTAGCCAGAGTCAGGGCGTGTCTCATCCAGTACTCATGGGAGAATTCAACCTCGG
AAGATCCGCCGCTAGACCCACCAGACGACTCTGGTGTCGCCGACTCCGACGTGCCTGGAGTCTCAGAACC
TGACGACCCCCCGGAGCTGCCACCAGAATCCGTCGATGACTGTGCCTTCTTCTGCGCTTTGATTTCTTGT
CTCCGCATCCGGAAGAAGTCGGAAAGCAGAGCCGCGCATTCATCCGCCAAAATACCCTCGGTGATTTCCA
CCCTGTGGTTCATGCCAGGATGGTGCAAAACGTCCATAAGGCTACCTGCTGCGCCTGTTTTTGCATCCCT
AGCGCCGAACACGACGCGCCCAATGCGGGAATGAATCATTGCGCCCGCGCACATGACACACGGCTCGAGA
GTCACATAAAGAGTAGCGTCTATCAAGCGATAGTTCTGCATCACCAGACCCCCCTGTCTAAGAGCCATAA
TCTCAGCATGTGCTGTTGGATCGTGTCTGCCTATCGGCCGATTCCACCCCTCTCCGATAACGCGGTTATT
GTGCACAAGCACAGCCCCCACCGGAACTTCCCGCTCGTCCCACGCTCTCTTGGCCAACGTCAAAGCGTGC
CGCATCCAATACTCGTGGGAAAACTCAACTTCTGACATTGGCTGTGGTGAGAGAAACAGAGCGTGAGCTC
AAATACACAAGTACGAAATCAGAGTTATGAGAGAGGATTTGGAGAAAGAAGATCACCTGAAGATCGTTTG
CGTCGCGCGAATGAGAGAGACGGCAGAGAAAACGAGAAGCTTTAAGAGGACGAACAAAAACCCTAATGTC
ACTCCTTTTATATAGATGAGAAATTTAGGGTTTGGGCTCTAATGGAGCTGTCTACATGGGCTTTCATTTC
TTTATCCAGTAAAGAACCGGTTTAACAGGTTCCCTGGTTTATACGTGGTTTTAGCCGGTTAACTTACGGA
ATATTATTTTTATCTTAAGTTACACAAATTACATCATTAATAGTAAAACAAAATTTTATGGTGCAATTTA
AGTTTTTATGATGAGTGAAATTCGAATAATATACAAATATTTTACTGTTTAGGTTTCCCTAAACCTACTT
TTAGATATGTAAATTAAACATTTTTTTTTTTTTGGTTAGAACCAAGTCAGTGATCATAGAACTCAAAAAG
CTGGTGTTTCAATTGGTACAAGCATTTTTATTGCAAGATATAAAAATTCAGAAGGACATATCCTTGATGT
ATGTACATGAAGGAACCGATTTTGACTCCAAGCTACAAAGAAGAAGAAGAATGATATACAAAGAAAACTG
CATATCCTCACCATGAAATTGAAAGCTAGAGGAAGGGGAATAACAGATACTCTGCGTAGAAGAGATTCCA
TATAAACCGATAATATCCTGAGATAGCTTCCTGCAATAATCAAATGTTTCTACACTCCGTTAGATATACA
CTCCATTGATGTTCCGTGATAACGAGTTTATGTTTGTACAAAAGTATTTTACCTTGGTGTAGTTTGCTTT
TTCTAGTACCCATGTCTACCAAAGATCAACAACAAAGATATTAGAGATTAATGAATTTGGCAGTGTCAAA
TGCAGAAACTAAAGCATATAGTTATGAAGTTCTTGTGCATTATCTCAAAAGTATGTAAGAGATATAAGAG
TATCTCATAATGCTTTACCTGGAAAATTAAGCCTGAAGCCAAGATCACATGTGCAGGAATCATCAAGCTA
CCTCTAAAAACCTGTTCATTGTTAAAGGATAAGAGGGTTGGTCTTTTCAAAGCTGCATACTGAGGAAAGT
AACAATATCGCAACAAAAATAAATTGGTGGCGATAGTTTATCAAGCTTCTACATGCAGTAATGGTGTTCG
TGCTTTAATTAACCGAAATAGTTAAGACGGAAATAGATGAATTCACCTGAGGCATGTAGAAAGCTAGTGA
TATGGCTGAAACATAATTTACTAGCAGAAGTCCAGAACCGAGGAATGCAATGTTTCTCACTCCAAGTTTT
GTTGCCAGGGTTGATATTTGGAACCTATTCAAGATCAATCAAAGGCATGATTAACTAAACATGCTTGAAC
AAACACATAAAGACAATATATCAAACGGAGCTGGTTAAACATTGTCTTTGACTGTCAAATGGATTGAGCC
AAAGAGCGGAAAGAAAATGGTTATGCGTGCAGTTACTTACTTTCGATCTCCTTCAACATCAGGAAGGTCC
TTTGTAATAGCAATGACCAGTGCAAACAGTGTCACAAAAGATGTGATGAACGCCACAGGTGCACTGCAAA
TAGCGAATCAAAAGTTGAGTAATATATCTACTCACGATTATGGGGAGCTCCTTACGAATTCCCATGGGGA
GCATCTTCATTCTTAAGATATGAAGATAATCTTCAAAAGGCCCCTGGGAATCTGAAAGAAGAGAAGCAGG
CCCATTTATATGGGAAAGAACAATAGTATTTCTTATATAGGCCCATTTAAGTTGAAAACAATCTTCAAAA
GTCCCACATCGCTTAGATAAGAAAACGAAGCTGAGTTTATATACAGCTAGAGTCGAAGTAGTGATTGTGA
GACCGTCACAGCTTGTCTGTAAGCGGATGCCGGGAGCAGACAAGCCCGTCAGGGCGCGTCAGCGGGTGTT
GGCGGGTGTCGGGGCTGGCTTAACTATGCGGCATCAGAGCAGATTGTACTGAGAGTGCACCATATGCGGT
GTGAAATACCGCACAGATGCGTAAGGAGAAAATACCGCATCAGGCGCCATTCGCCATTCAGGCTGCGCAA
CTGTTGGGAAGGGCGATCGGTGCGGGCCTCTTCGCTATTACGCCAGCTGGCGAAAGGGGGATGTGCTGCA
AGGCGATTAAGTTGGGTAACGCCAGGGTTTTCCCAGTCACGACGTTGTAAAACGACGGCCAGTGAATTCG
AGCTCGGTACCCGGGGATCCTCTAGAGTCGACCTGCAGGCATGCAAGCTTGGCGTAATCATGGTCATAGC
TGTTTCCTGTGTGAAATTGTTATCCGCTCACAATTCCACACAACATACGAGCCGGAAGCATAAAGTGTAA
AGCCTGGGGTGCCTAATGAGTGAGCTAACTCACATTAATTGCGTTGCGCTCACTGCCCGCTTTCCAGTCG
GGAAACCTGTCGTGCCAGCTGCGGTCTCAGTTTAAGAGCTATGCTGGAAACAGCATAGCAAGTTTAAATA
AGGCTAGTCCGTTATCAACTTGAAAAAGTGGCACCGAGTCGGTGCTTTTTTTTGCAAAATTTTCCAGATC
GATTTCTTCTTCCTCTGTTCTTCGGCGTTCAATTTCTGGGGTCGCTCAGAGAGGATGCACATGTGACCGA
GGGACACGAAGTGATCCGTTTAAACTATCAGTGTTTGACAGGATATATTGGCGGGTAAACCTAAGAGAAA
AGAGCGTTTATTAGAATAATCGGATATTTAAAAGGGCGTGAAAAGGTTTATCCGTTCGTCCATTTGTATG
TGCCAGCCGCCTTTGCGACGCTCACCGGGCTGGTTGCCCTCGCCGCTGGGCTGGCGGCCGTCTATGGCCC
TGCAAACGCGCCAGAAACGCCGTCGAAGCCGTGTGCGAGACACCGCGGCCGCCGGCGTTGTGGATACCTC
GCGGAAAACTTGGCCCTCACTGACAGATGAGGGGCGGACGTTGACACTTGAGGGGCCGACTCACCCGGCG
CGGCGTTGACAGATGAGGGGCAGGCTCGATTTCGGCCGGCGACGTGGAGCTGGCCAGCCTCGCAAATCGG
CGAAAACGCCTGATTTTACGCGAGTTTCCCACAGATGATGTGGACAAGCCTGGGGATAAGTGCCCTGCGG
TATTGACACTTGAGGGGCGCGACTACTGACAGATGAGGGGCGCGATCCTTGACACTTGAGGGGCAGAGTG
CTGACAGATGAGGGGCGCACCTATTGACATTTGAGGGGCTGTCCACAGGCAGAAAATCCAGCATTTGCAA
GGGTTTCCGCCCGTTTTTCGGCCACCGCTAACCTGTCTTTTAACCTGCTTTTAAACCAATATTTATAAAC
CTTGTTTTTAACCAGGGCTGCGCCCTGTGCGCGTGACCGCGCACGCCGAAGGGGGGTGCCCCCCCTTCTC
GAACCCTCCCGGCCCGCTAACGCGGGCCTCCCATCCCCCCAGGGGCTGCGCCCCTCGGCCGCGAACGGCC
TCACCCCAAAAATGGCAGCGCTGGCCAATTCCCGAGTGCGCGGAACCCCTATTTGTTTATTTTTCTAAAT
ACATTCAAATATGTATCCGCTCATGAGACAATAACCCTGATAAATGCTTCAATAATATTGAAAAAGGAAG
AGTATGGCTAAAATGAGAATATCACCGGAATTGAAAAAACTGATCGAAAAATACCGCTGCGTAAAAGATA
CGGAAGGAATGTCTCCTGCTAAGGTATATAAGCTGGTGGGAGAAAATGAAAACCTATATTTAAAAATGAC
GGACAGCCGGTATAAAGGGACCACCTATGATGTGGAACGGGAAAAGGACATGATGCTATGGCTGGAAGGA
AAGCTGCCTGTTCCAAAGGTCCTGCACTTTGAACGGCATGATGGCTGGAGCAATCTGCTCATGAGTGAGG
CCGATGGCGTCCTTTGCTCGGAAGAGTATGAAGATGAACAAAGCCCTGAAAAGATTATCGAGCTGTATGC
GGAGTGCATCAGGCTCTTTCACTCCATCGACATATCGGATTGTCCCTATACGAATAGCTTAGACAGCCGC
TTAGCCGAATTGGATTACTTACTGAATAACGATCTGGCCGATGTGGATTGCGAAAACTGGGAAGAGGACA
CTCCATTTAAAGATCCGCGCGAGCTGTATGATTTTTTAAAGACGGAAAAGCCCGAAGAGGAACTTGTCTT
TTCCCACGGCGACCTGGGAGACAGCAACATCTTTGTGAAAGATGGCAAAGTAAGTGGCTTTATTGATCTT
GGGAGAAGCGGCAGGGCGGACAAGTGGTATGACATTGCCTTCTGCGTCCGGTCGCTCAGGGAGGATATCG
GGGAAGAACAGTATGTCGAGCTATTTTTTGACTTACTGGGGATCAAGCCTGATTGGGAGAAAATAAAATA
TTATATTTTACTGGATGAATTGTTTTAGCTGTCAGACCAAGTTTACTCATATATACTTTAGATTGATTTA
AAACTTCATTTTTAATTTAAAAGGATCTAGGTGAAGATCCTTTTTGATAATCTCATGACCAAAATCCCTT
AACGTGAGTTTTCGTTCCACTGAGCGTCAGACCCCGTAGAAAAGATCAAAGGATCTTCTTGAGATCCTTT
TTTTCTGCGCGTAATCTGCTGCTTGCAAACAAAAAAACCACCGCTACCAGCGGTGGTTTGTTTGCCGGAT
CAAGAGCTACCAACTCTTTTTCCGAAGGTAACTGGCTTCAGCAGAGCGCAGATACCAAATACTGTTCTTC
TAGTGTAGCCGTAGTTAGGCCACCACTTCAAGAACTCTGTAGCACCGCCTACATACCTCGCTCTGCTAAT
CCTGTTACCAGTGGCTGCTGCCAGTGGCGATAAGTCGTGTCTTACCGGGTTGGACTCAAGACGATAGTTA
CCGGATAAGGCGCAGCGGTCGGGCTGAACGGGGGGTTCGTGCACACAGCCCAGCTTGGAGCGAACGACCT
ACACCGAACTGAGATACCTACAGCGTGAGCTATGAGAAAGCGCCACGCTTCCCGAAGGGAGAAAGGCGGA
CAGGTATCCGGTAAGCGGCAGGGTCGGAACAGGAGAGCGCACGAGGGAGCTTCCAGGGGGAAACGCCTGG
TATCTTTATAGTCCTGTCGGGTTTCGCCACCTCTGACTTGAGCGTCGATTTTTGTGATGCTCGTCAGGGG
GGCGGAGCCTATGGAAAAACGCCAGCAACGCGGCCTTTTTACGGTTCCTGGCAGATCCTAGATGTGGCGC
AACGATGCCGGCGACAAGCAGGAGCGCACCGACTTCTTCCGCATCAAGTGTTTTGGCTCTCAGGCCGAGG
CCCACGGCAAGTATTTGGGCAAGGGGTCGCTGGTATTCGTGCAGGGCAAGATTCGGAATACCAAGTACGA
GAAGGACGGCCAGACGGTCTACGGGACCGACTTCATTGCCGATAAGGTGGATTATCTGGACACCAAGGCA
CCAGGCGGGTCAAATCAGGAATAAGGGCACATTGCCCCGGCGTGAGTCGGGGCAATCCCGCAAGGAGGGT
GAATGAATCGGACGTTTGACCGGAAGGCATACAGGCAAGAACTGATCGACGCGGGGTTTTCCGCCGAGGA
TGCCGAAACCATCGCAAGCCGCACCGTCATGCGTGCGCCCCGCGAAACCTTCCAGTCCGTCGGCTCGATG
GTCCAGCAAGCTACGGCCAAGATCGAGCGCGACAGCGTGCAACTGGCTCCCCCTGCCCTGCCCGCGCCAT
CGGCCGCCGTGGAGCGTTCGCGTCGTCTTGAACAGGAGGCGGCAGGTTTGGCGAAGTCGATGACCATCGA
CACGCGAGGAACTATGACGACCAAGAAGCGAAAAACCGCCGGCGAGGACCTGGCAAAACAGGTCAGCGAG
GCCAAGCAGGCCGCGTTGCTGAAACACACGAAGCAGCAGATCAAGGAAATGCAGCTTTCCTTGTTCGATA
TTGCGCCGTGGCCGGACACGATGCGAGCGATGCCAAACGACACGGCCCGCTCTGCCCTGTTCACCACGCG
CAACAAGAAAATCCCGCGCGAGGCGCTGCAAAACAAGGTCATTTTCCACGTCAACAAGGACGTGAAGATC
ACCTACACCGGCGTCGAGCTGCGGGCCGACGATGACGAACTGGTGTGGCAGCAGGTGTTGGAGTACGCGA
AGCGCACCCCTATCGGCGAGCCGATCACCTTCACGTTCTACGAGCTTTGCCAGGACCTGGGCTGGTCGAT
CAATGGCCGGTATTACACGAAGGCCGAGGAATGCCTGTCGCGCCTACAGGCGACGGCGATGGGCTTCACG
TCCGACCGCGTTGGGCACCTGGAATCGGTGTCGCTGCTGCACCGCTTCCGCGTCCTGGACCGTGGCAAGA
AAACGTCCCGTTGCCAGGTCCTGATCGACGAGGAAATCGTCGTGCTGTTTGCTGGCGACCACTACACGAA
ATTCATATGGGAGAAGTACCGCAAGCTGTCGCCGACGGCCCGACGGATGTTCGACTATTTCAGCTCGCAC
CGGGAGCCGTACCCGCTCAAGCTGGAAACCTTCCGCCTCATGTGCGGATCGGATTCCACCCGCGTGAAGA
AGTGGCGCGAGCAGGTCGGCGAAGCCTGCGAAGAGTTGCGAGGCAGCGGCCTGGTGGAACACGCCTGGGT
CAATGATGACCTGGTGCATTGCAAACGCTAGGGCCTTGTGGGGTCAGTTCCGGCTGGGGGTTCAGCAGCC
CCTGCTCGGATCTGTTGGACCGGACAGTAGTCATGGTTGATGGGCTGCCTGTATCGAGTGGTGATTTTGT
GCCGAGCTGCCGGTCGGGGAGCTGTTGGCTGGCTGGTGGCAGGATATATTGTGGTGTAAACAAATTGACG
CTTAGACAACTTAATAACACATTGCGGACGTTTTTAATGTACTGGGGTTGAACACTCTG
Features (pLannotate 1.2.2; 28 found; start..end, strand, type, name):
    483..1199    +  CDS            OLEO2_BRANA: Experimental evidence at protein level: Swiss-Prot protein existence level 1. May have a structural role to stabilize the lipid body during desiccation of the seed by preventing coalescence of the oil. Probably interacts with both lipid and phospholipid moieties of lipid bodies. May also provide recognition signals for specific lipase anchorage in lipolysis during seedling growth. From Brassica napus (Rape).
   1200..1892    +  CDS            TagRFP: TagRFP is a basic (constitutively fluorescent) red fluorescent protein published in 2007, derived from Entacmaea quadricolor. It has very low acid sensitivity.
   2394..2576    +  promoter       NOS promoter: nopaline synthase promoter NOS promoter
   2597..2806    +  CDS            bar (fragment): PAT_STRHY - Experimental evidence at protein level: Swiss-Prot protein existence level 1. Inactivates phosphinothricin (PPT) by transfer of an acetyl group from acetyl CoA. Can also acetylate demethylphosphinothricin but not PTT or glutamate. This enzyme is an effector of phosphinothricin tripeptide (PTT or bialaphos) resistance. From Streptomyces hygroscopicus. Introduced by genetic manipulation and expressed in glufosinate-tolerant maize by Dekalb Genetics.
   2808..3272    +  CDS            bar (fragment): PAT_STRHY - Experimental evidence at protein level: Swiss-Prot protein existence level 1. Inactivates phosphinothricin (PPT) by transfer of an acetyl group from acetyl CoA. Can also acetylate demethylphosphinothricin but not PTT or glutamate. This enzyme is an effector of phosphinothricin tripeptide (PTT or bialaphos) resistance. From Streptomyces hygroscopicus. Introduced by genetic manipulation and expressed in glufosinate-tolerant maize by Dekalb Genetics.
   3303..3555    +  terminator     NOS terminator: nopaline synthase terminator and poly(A) signal
   3579..4210    -  terminator     E9 terminator: terminator and polyadenylation signal from the pea rbcS-E9 gene
   4264..8367    -  CDS            cas9: CAS9_STRP1 - Also known as csn1 From Streptococcus pyogenes serotype M1.
   8464..8958    -  CDS            tadA: TADA_ECOLI - Also known as yfhC. Experimental evidence at protein level: Swiss-Prot protein existence level 1. Catalyzes the deamination of adenosine to inosine at the wobble position 34 of tRNA(Arg2). Essential for cell viability. From Escherichia coli (strain K12).
   9079..9558    -  CDS            tadA: TADA_ECOLI - Also known as yfhC. Experimental evidence at protein level: Swiss-Prot protein existence level 1. Catalyzes the deamination of adenosine to inosine at the wobble position 34 of tRNA(Arg2). Essential for cell viability. From Escherichia coli (strain K12).
  10249..10323   -  CDS            HST (fragment): HSTC_ARATH - Also known as HPT2, VTE2-2. Experimental evidence at protein level: Swiss-Prot protein existence level 1. Involved in the synthesis of plastoquinone-9. Can use both homogentisic acid and 2,5-dihydroxyphenylacetic acid gamma-lactone as prenyl acceptors, and solanesyl diphosphate > farnesyl diphosphate > geranylgeranyl diphosphate >> phytyl diphosphate as prenyl donors. Do not catalyze the decardoxylation of homogentisate uncoupled from prenylation. From Arabidopsis thaliana (Mouse-ear cress).
  10589..10672   -  CDS            HST (fragment): HSTC_ARATH - Also known as HPT2, VTE2-2. Experimental evidence at protein level: Swiss-Prot protein existence level 1. Involved in the synthesis of plastoquinone-9. Can use both homogentisic acid and 2,5-dihydroxyphenylacetic acid gamma-lactone as prenyl acceptors, and solanesyl diphosphate > farnesyl diphosphate > geranylgeranyl diphosphate >> phytyl diphosphate as prenyl donors. Do not catalyze the decardoxylation of homogentisate uncoupled from prenylation. From Arabidopsis thaliana (Mouse-ear cress).
  10824..11195   -  CDS            HST (fragment): HSTC_ARATH - Also known as HPT2, VTE2-2. Experimental evidence at protein level: Swiss-Prot protein existence level 1. Involved in the synthesis of plastoquinone-9. Can use both homogentisic acid and 2,5-dihydroxyphenylacetic acid gamma-lactone as prenyl acceptors, and solanesyl diphosphate > farnesyl diphosphate > geranylgeranyl diphosphate >> phytyl diphosphate as prenyl donors. Do not catalyze the decardoxylation of homogentisate uncoupled from prenylation. From Arabidopsis thaliana (Mouse-ear cress).
  11565..11664   +  misc_feature   bom (fragment): basis of mobility region from pBR322
  11670..11827   -  CDS            lacZα (fragment): LacZα fragment of β-galactosidase; lacZ fragment
  11824..11880   +  misc_feature   MCS: pUC18/19 multiple cloning site
  11915..11937   -  protein_bind   lac operator (fragment): The lac repressor binds to the lac operator to inhibit transcription in E. coli. This inhibition can be relieved by adding lactose or isopropyl-β-D-thiogalactopyranoside (IPTG). lac repressor encoded by lacI
  11941..11971   -  promoter       lac promoter: promoter for the E. coli lac operon
  11986..12007   -  protein_bind   CAP binding site: CAP binding activates transcription in the presence of cAMP. E. coli catabolite activator protein
  12020..12062   -  CDS            lacI (fragment): lac repressor; lacI; The lac repressor binds to the lac operator to inhibit transcription in E. coli. This inhibition can be relieved by adding lactose or isopropyl-β-D-thiogalactopyranoside (IPTG).
  12088..12155   +  misc_RNA       tracrRNA (fragment): trans-activating CRISPR RNA for the Streptococcus pyogenes CRISPR/Cas9 system
  12286..12310   +  misc_feature   RB T-DNA repeat: right border repeat from nopaline C58 T-DNA
  12407..13038   +  rep_origin     oriV: incP origin of replication
  13129..13233   +  promoter       AmpR promoter: bla
  13234..14028   +  CDS            KanR: aminoglycoside phosphotransferase; aphA-3; confers resistance to kanamycin
  14199..14787   +  rep_origin     ori: high-copy-number ColE1/pMB1/pBR322/pUC origin of replication
  15123..16268   +  CDS            trfA: TRFA_ECOLX - Experimental evidence at protein level: Swiss-Prot protein existence level 1. Also involved in plasmid copy number control, promoting intermolecular coupling of protein bound iterons at oriV, which inhibits replication initiation. From Escherichia coli.
  16417..16441   +  misc_feature   LB T-DNA repeat: left border repeat from nopaline C58 T-DNA
