[The description below was written by a language model from this plasmid's Addgene catalogue record and pLannotate feature annotations shown in this document.]
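Description:
pECNUS3 is an empty binary cloning vector for adenine base editing (ABE) in plants, built on the pAGM4673 backbone and delivered as T-DNA by Agrobacterium. The annotated 16.5 kb sequence carries two replication systems: a high-copy ColE1/pUC origin for E. coli, and the incP oriV with its initiator gene trfA, which supports maintenance in Agrobacterium. Bacterial selection is by kanamycin (KanR driven by the bla promoter). Nopaline-type left and right border repeats delimit the region transferred into the plant genome.

Within the T-DNA, the editor is annotated as two tandem copies of the E. coli tRNA adenosine deaminase TadA upstream of Streptococcus pyogenes Cas9, terminated by the pea rbcS-E9 terminator. This is the usual ABE architecture, in which a deaminase guided by Cas9 converts A to G. The catalogue lists RPS5A as the promoter. It is not annotated as such, but the Arabidopsis genomic fragments detected upstream of TadA (labelled as HST) probably reflect that promoter region. The associated publication title refers to an NG-PAM Cas9, though the feature table does not specify the variant or any nickase mutation.

The guide RNA acceptor site consists of a lacZα cassette (lac promoter, operator, pUC MCS) placed just before an sgRNA scaffold (tracrRNA fragment). BsaI Golden Gate insertion of a spacer replaces lacZα, which allows blue-white screening. The promoter driving the guide is not annotated.

Two plant markers are present. One is bar under the NOS promoter and terminator, giving Basta (phosphinothricin) resistance. The other is FASTRED, an oleosin–TagRFP fusion that makes transgenic seeds fluoresce red. The vector is intended for generating heritable A-to-G edits in Arabidopsis thaliana.
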