Addgene plasmid #184886: pECNUS3
Purpose: (Empty Backbone) ABE cloning vector, insertion of gRNA sequence via Golden Gate with BsaI and T4 ligase, blue-white screening. Replicates in E.coli and Agrobacterium, binary vector for Agrobacterium T-DNA delivery
Depositing lab: Eunyoung Chae. Depositing organization: National University of Singapore. Publication: Generation of Inheritable A-to-G Transitions Using Adenine Base Editing and NG-PAM Cas9 in Arabidopsis thaliana. Tan YY, Liew YY, Lee RRQ, Castel B, Chan NM, Wan WL, Zhang Y, Hu D, Chan P, Kim ST, Chae E. Mol Plant Microbe Interact. 2025 Feb;38(1):30-42. doi: 10.1094/MPMI-10-24-0127-TA. Epub 2025 Feb 25. PubMed 39585742.
Backbone
  Vector backbone: pAGM4673
  Vector type: Plant Expression, CRISPR
  Promoter: RPS5A
  Selectable markers: Basta ; FASTRED
Growth in bacteria
  Bacterial resistance: Kanamycin, 50 μg/mL
  Growth temperature: 37°C
  Growth strain: NEB Stable
  Copy number: Unknown
Gene/Insert
  Cloning method: Restriction Enzyme
Terms and licenses: Academic/Nonprofit Terms; Industry Terms: Not Available to Industry
How to cite: pECNUS3 was a gift from Eunyoung Chae (Addgene plasmid # 184886 ; http://n2t.net/addgene:184886 ; RRID:Addgene_184886)
